Addgene plasmid #23624: pDONR223-MAK
Depositing lab: William Hahn & David Root. Depositing organization: Dana-Farber Cancer Institute. Publication: COT drives resistance to RAF inhibition through MAP kinase pathway reactivation. Johannessen CM, Boehm JS, Kim SY, Thomas SR, Wardwell L, Johnson LA, Emery CM, Stransky N, Cogdill AP, Barretina J, Caponigro G, Hieronymus H, Murray RR, Salehi-Ashtiani K, Hill DE, Vidal M, Zhao JJ, Yang X, Alkan O, Kim S, Harris JL, Wilson CJ, Myer VE, Finan PM, Root DE, Roberts TM, Golub T, Flaherty KT, Dummer R, Weber BL, Sellers WR, Schlegel R, Wargo JA, Hahn WC, Garraway LA. Nature. 2010 Dec 16;468(7326):968-72. doi: 10.1038/nature09627 PubMed 21107320.
Backbone
  Vector backbone: pDONR223
  Backbone manufacturer: Invitrogen
  Backbone size w/o insert (bp): 5005
  Vector type: Gateway Donor vector
Growth in bacteria
  Bacterial resistance: Spectinomycin, 50 μg/mL
  Growth temperature: 37°C
  Growth strain: DH5alpha
  Copy number: High Copy
Gene/Insert
  Gene/Insert name: MAK (alt name: male germ cell-associated kinase)
  Species: H. sapiens (human)
  Insert size (bp): 1374
  Entrez Gene: MAK (a.k.a. RP62)
  Cloning method: Gateway Cloning
  Sequencing primers: 5′ M13pUC-fwd; 3′ M13rev
Terms and licenses: Academic/Nonprofit Terms; Industry Terms: Not Available to Industry
Depositor comments: The ORF has no Stop codon. This design enables easy recombination into a destination vector to add an epitope tag of choice and Stop codon to the ORF. Do NOT use this plasmid directly for transfections. A set of 4 custom lentiviral vectors is available ( pLX301 (http://www.addgene.org/25895/) , pLX302 (http://www.addgene.org/25896/) , pLX303 (http://www.addgene.org/25897/) , pLX304 (http://www.addgene.org/25890/) ) to be used to express these ORFs in mammalian cells. These plasmids are not included in the kit and must be ordered separately.
How to cite: pDONR223-MAK was a gift from William Hahn & David Root (Addgene plasmid # 23624 ; http://n2t.net/addgene:23624 ; RRID:Addgene_23624)
