[The description below was written by a language model from this plasmid's Addgene catalogue record.]
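Description:
pDONR223-MAK is a Gateway entry-type clone built on the Invitrogen pDONR223 donor backbone (about 5 kb without insert) and carrying the open reading frame of human MAK, male germ cell-associated kinase (also known as RP62), as an insert of roughly 1.4 kb. It is a bacterial propagation and shuttle plasmid, not an expression vector. It is maintained at high copy in standard E. coli cloning strains under spectinomycin selection. The record names no promoter driving the ORF in mammalian cells, and the depositor explicitly notes that the plasmid should not be transfected directly. No feature table is provided, so the origin of replication and the recombination sites flanking the insert are not itemised. As the ORF was introduced by Gateway cloning into a donor vector, it would normally sit between att sites that allow recombinational transfer, with M13 forward and reverse primer sites available for sequencing across the insert.

The key design feature is that the MAK ORF lacks a stop codon. This "open" configuration lets the coding sequence be moved by Gateway recombination into a destination vector that supplies a C-terminal epitope tag and a stop codon in frame, along with the promoter and any selection markers needed in the target cells. The depositor points to a companion set of four lentiviral destination vectors (pLX301 to pLX304), obtained separately, for expressing these ORFs in mammalian cells. The clone belongs to a kit of such ORF plasmids and is associated with a study of resistance to RAF inhibition through MAP kinase pathway reactivation, consistent with use in gain-of-function expression experiments.
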