>Addgene plasmid #23624 | pDONR223-MAK | depositor partial sequence | sequence record 10699 | Author sequence
ATGAACCGATACACAACCATGAGACAGTTGGGGGACGGCACGTATGGGAGTGTGCTTATGGGCAAGAGTA
ATGAATCCGGGGAGCTGGTGGCCATCAAAAGGATGAAGAGAAAGTTCTATTCTTGGGATGAATGCATGAA
CTTGAGAGAAGTTAAGTCTCTGAAGAAACTTAATCATGCCAATGTTATTAAATTGAAAGAAGTTATCAGA
GAAAATGACCATCTTTATTTTATATTTGAATATATGAAAGAAAACCTCTATCAATTAATGAAAGACAGAA
ACAAGTTGTTCCCTGAATCAGTCATCAGAAATATTATGTATCAAATATTGCAAGGGCTGGCTTTTATCCA
TAAACATGGCTTTTTTCATAGGGACATGAAACCAGAAAACTTGCTTTGTATGGGTCCAGAGCTTGTGAAA
ATTGCTGATTTTGGACTTGCAAGAGAATTAAGGTCACAGCCACCATACACTGATTATGTATCTACCAGAT
GGTATCGTGCCCCTGAAGTTTTACTGAGATCTTCAGTTTATAGTTCTCCCATTGATGTGTGGGCTGTTGG
AAGTATCATGGCTGAACTCTATATGTTAAGGCCACTTTTCCCAGGGACAAGTGAGGTCGATGAAATCTTT
AAAATTTGCCAAGTTTTAGGGACTCCCAAAAAAAGTGACTGGCCAGAAGGATACCAGCTGGCATCCTCTA
TGAACTTCCGTTTTCCCCAGTGTGTTCCTATAAACTTAAAAACTCTTATTCCCAATGCCAGTAATGAAGC
TATTCAGCTCATGACCGAAATGTTGAATTGGGATCCAAAGAAACGACCGACAGCAAGCCAGGCATTGAAA
CACCCATATTTTCAAGTTGGTCAGGTATTAGGCCCTTCGTCAAATCATCTGGAATCAAAACAGTCTTTAA
ATAAGCAGCTGCAACCATTAGAATCAAAGCCATCTTTAGTTGAGGTAGAGCCTAAGCCTCTGCCGGATAT
AATCGATCAGGTTGTTGGACAACCCCAGCCAAAAACTAGCCAGCAGCCACTGCAGCCCATTCAGCCGCCA
CAGAACCTGAGCGTCCAGCAACCTCCAAAGCAACAGAGTCAGGAGAAACCGCCACAAACGCTATTCCCGA
GCATCGTCAAAAACATGCCAACTAAGCCAAATGGCACACTGAGTCATAAAAGTGGTAGGAGGCGTTGGGG
TCAGACTATCTTCAAGTCTGGAGATAGCTGGGAAGAGTTGGAGGACTATGATTTCGGAGCCTCCCATTCC
AAGAAGCCAAGCATGGGTGTTTTTAAAGAAAAAAGGAAAAAAGATTCTCCATTTCGTCAACAGGTGAAGA
TGGCTGTTATTTCCCTCTCAGCACACCAGTTTCCCACGTTATGA
