>Addgene plasmid #23624 | pDONR223-MAK | addgene partial sequence | sequence record 29373 | 23624 with M13pUC-fwd
TCGGGCCCAATAATGATTTTATTTTGACTGATAGTGACCTGTTCGTTGCAACAAATTGATGAGCAATGCT
TTTTTATAATGCCAACTTTGTACAAAAAAGTTGGCATGAACCGATACACAACCATGAGACAGTTGGGGGA
CGGCACGTATGGGAGTGTGCTTATGGGCAAGAGTAATGAATCCGGGGAGCTGGTGGCCATCAAAAGGATG
AAGAGAAAGTTCTATTCTTGGGATGAATGCATGAACTTGAGAGAAGTTAAGTCTCTGAAGAAACTTAATC
ATGCCAATGTTATTAAATTGAAAGAAGTTATCAGAGAAAATGACCATCTTTATTTTATATTTGAATATAT
GAAAGAAAACCTCTATCAATTAATGAAAGACAGAAACAAGTTGTTCCCTGAATCAGTCATCAGAAATATT
ATGTATCAAATATTGCAAGGGCTGGCTTTTATCCATAAACATGGCTTTTTTCATAGGGACATGAAACCAG
AAAACTTGCTTTGTATGGGTCCAGAGCTTGTGAAAATTGCTGATTTTGGACTTGCAAGAGAATTAAGGTC
ACAGCCACCATACACTGATTATGTATCTACCAGATGGTATCGTGCCCCTGAAGTTTTACTGAGATCTTCA
GTTTATAGTTCTCCCATTGATGTGTGGGCTGTTG
